>Addgene plasmid #23969 | UbG76V-eGFP-V5His_15aa | addgene partial sequence | sequence record 29808 | 23969 with EGFP-C
CTCGGCATGGACGAGCTGTACAAGTCATGTCGGCCGCTCGAGTCTAGAGGGCCCTTCGAAGGTAAGCCTT
GACCTAACCCTCTCCTCGGTCTCGATTCTACGCGTACCGGTCATCATCACCATCACCATTGAGCGGCCGC
GACTCTAGATCATAATCAGCCATACCACATTTGTAGAGGTTTTACTTGCTTTAAAAAACCTCCCACACCT
CCCCCTGAACCTGAAACATAAAATGAATGCAATTGTTGTTGTTAACTTGTTTATTGCAGCTTATAATGGT
TACAAATAAAGCAATAGCATCACAAATTTCACAAATAAAGCATTTTTTTCACTGCATTCTAGTTGTGGTT
TGTCCAAACTCATCAATGTATCTTAAGGCGTAAATTGTAAGCGTTAATATTTTGTTAAAATTCGCGTTAA
ATTTTTGTTAAATCAGCTCATTTTTTAACCAATAGGCCGAAATCGGCAAAATCCCTTATAAATCAAAAGA
ATAGACCGAGATAGGGT
[37 nt withheld, positions 508-544]
AAAGAACGTGGACTCCAACGTCAAAGG
[49 nt withheld, positions 572-620]
T
[91 nt withheld, positions 622-712]
GAACGTGGCGAGAAAGGAAGGGAGAAAGCGAAAGGAGC
