>Addgene plasmid #23969 | UbG76V-eGFP-V5His_15aa | addgene partial sequence | sequence record 29809 | 23969 with CMV-F
AGCTGGTTTAGTGACCGTCAGATCCGCTAGCGCTACCGGACTCAGATCTCGAGCTCGGATCCATGCAGAT
CTTCGTGAAGACTCTGACTGGTAAGACCATCACCCTCGAGGTTGAGCCCAGTGACACCATTGAGAATGTC
AAGGCAAAGATCCAAGATAAGGAAGGCATCCCTCCTGACCAGCAGAGGCTGATCTTTGCTGGAAAACAGC
TGGAAGATGGGCGCACCCTGTCTGACTACAACATCCAGAAAGAGTCCACCCTGCACCTGGTACTCCGTCT
CAGAGGTGTGGTGGGGAAGCTTGGTCGACAGGATCCACCGGTCGCCACCATGGTGAGCAAGGGCGAGGAG
CTGTTCACCGGGGTGGTGCCCATCCTGGTCGAGCTGGACGGCGACGTAAACGGCCACAAGTTCAGCGTGT
CCGGCGAGGGCGAGGGCGATGCCACCTACGGCAAGCTGACCCTGAAGTTCATCTGCACCACCGGCAAGCT
GCCCGTGCCCTGGCCCACCCTCGTGACCACCCTGACCTACGGCGTGCAGTGCTTCAGCCGCTACCCCGAC
CACATGAAGCAGCACGACTTCTTCAAGTCCGCCATGCCCGAAGGCTACGTCCAGGAGCGCACCATCTTCT
TCAAGGACGACG
