>Addgene plasmid #23969 | UbG76V-eGFP-V5His_15aa | addgene partial sequence | sequence record 29810 | 23969 with EGFP-N
ACGCTCCTCGCCCTTGCTCACCATGGTGGCGACCGGTGGATCCTGTCGACCAAGCTTCCCCACCACACCT
CTGAGACGGAGTACCAGGTGCAGGGTGGACTCTTTCTGGATGTTGTAGTCAGACAGGGTGCGCCCATCTT
CCAGCTGTTTTCCAGCAAAGATCAGCCTCTGCTGGTCAGGAGGGATGCCTTCCTTATCTTGGATCTTTGC
CTTGACATTCTCAATGGTGTCACTGGGCTCAACCTCGAGGGTGATGGTCTTACCAGTCAGAGTCTTCACG
AAGATCTGCATGGATCCGAGCTCGAGATCTGAGTCCGGTAGCGCTAGCGGATCTGACGGTTCACTAAACC
AGCTCTGCTTATATAGACCTCCCACCGTACACGCCTACCGCCCATTTGCGTCAATGGGGCGGAGTTGTTA
CGACATTTTGGAAAGTCCCGTTGATTTTGGTGCCAAAACAAACTCCCATTGACGTCAATGGGGTGGAGAC
TTGGAAATCCCCGTGAGTCAAACCGCTATCCACGCCCATTGATGTACTGCCAAAACCGCATCACCATGGT
AATAGCGATGACTAATACGTAGATGTACTGCCAAGTAGGAAAGTCCCATAAGGTCATGTACTGGGCATAA
TGCCAGGCGGGCCATTTACCGTCATTGACGTCAATAGGGGGCGTACTTGGCATATGATACACTTGATGTA
CTGCCAAGTGGGCAGTTTACCGTANTACTCCACCCATTGACGTCAATGGNAANNTCCCTATTG
