>Addgene plasmid #23969 | UbG76V-eGFP-V5His_15aa | addgene partial sequence | sequence record 61702 | EXFP-R 5'-GTCTTGTAGTTGCCGTCGTC-3'
GGACGTAGCCTTCGGGCATGGCGGACTTGAAGAAGTCGTGCTGCTTCATGTGGTCGGGGTAGCGGCTGAA
GCACTGCACGCCGTAGGTCAGGGTGGTCACGAGGGTGGGCCAGGGCACGGGCAGCTTGCCGGTGGTGCAG
ATGAACTTCAGGGTCAGCTTGCCGTAGGTGGCATCGCCCTCGCCCTCGCCGGACACGCTGAACTTGTGGC
CGTTTACGTCGCCGTCCAGCTCGACCAGGATGGGCACCACCCCGGTGAACAGCTCCTCGCCCTTGCTCAC
CATGGTGGCGACCGGTGGATCCTGTCGACCAAGCTTCCCCACCACACCTCTGAGACGGAGTACCAGGTGC
AGGGTGGACTCTTTCTGGATGTTGTAGTCAGACAGGGTGCGCCCATCTTCCAGCTGTTTTCCAGCAAAGA
TCAGCCTCTGCTGGTCAGGAGGGATGCCTTCCTTATCTTGGATCTTTGCCTTGACATTCTCAATGGTGTC
ACTGGGCTCAACCTCGAGGGTGATGGTCTTACCAGTCAGAGTCTTCACGAAGATCTGCATGGATCCGAGC
TCGAGATCTGAGTCCGGTAGCGCTAGCGGATCTGACGGTTCACTAAACCAGCTCTGCTTATATAGACCTC
CCACCGTACACGCCTACCGCCCATTTGCGTCAATGGGGCGGAGTTGTTACGACATTTTGGAAAGTCCCGT
TGATTTTGGTGCCAAAACAAACTCCCATTGACGTCAATGGGGTGGAGACTTGGAAATCCCCGTGAGTCAA
ACCGCTATCCACGCCCATTGATGTACTGCCAAAACCGCATCACCATGGTAATAGCGATGACTAATACGTA
GATGTACTGCCAAG
