[The description below was written by a language model from this plasmid's Addgene catalogue record.]
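Description:
UbG76V-eGFP-V5His_15aa is a mammalian expression plasmid built on the Clontech EGFP-N1 backbone. It is maintained as a high-copy plasmid in E. coli under kanamycin selection and carries a neomycin resistance marker that allows G418 selection of transfected mammalian cells. The record does not explicitly name the promoter. However, the listed CMV forward sequencing primer is consistent with the CMV immediate-early promoter normally found in this backbone family. No feature table is provided, so origins and other backbone elements are not itemised.

The insert of about 990 bp, cloned between SacI and NotI sites that both remain intact, encodes human ubiquitin (UBB) carrying a G76V substitution, fused to the N-terminus of eGFP. Changing the C-terminal glycine of ubiquitin generally prevents cleavage by deubiquitinating enzymes. The uncleaved ubiquitin then serves as a ubiquitin-fusion-degradation signal, making the fluorescent protein a short-lived reporter of ubiquitin–proteasome activity.

In this variant the eGFP is followed by a short C-terminal extension consisting of the first 15 amino acids of a modified V5-His tag. The depositor stresses that this truncated sequence is not a functional V5-His epitope. It should therefore not be relied on for detection or purification.

The plasmid belongs to a deletion series used to find the minimum length of C-terminal peptide tail that allows UbG76V reporter degradation in cells depleted of the p97 AAA-ATPase. That work was part of a study of p97's unfoldase role in proteasomal degradation.
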