Addgene plasmid #23969: UbG76V-eGFP-V5His_15aa
Depositing lab: Nico Dantuma. Depositing organization: Karolinska Institutet. Publication: A conserved unfoldase activity for the p97 AAA-ATPase in proteasomal degradation. Beskow A, Grimberg KB, Bott LC, Salomons FA, Dantuma NP, Young P. J Mol Biol. 2009 Dec 11. 394(4):732-46. 10.1016/j.jmb.2009.09.050 PubMed 19782090.
Backbone
  Vector backbone: EGFP-N1
  Backbone manufacturer: Clontech
  Backbone size w/o insert (bp): 3970
  Vector type: Mammalian Expression
  Selectable markers: Neomycin (select with G418)
Growth in bacteria
  Bacterial resistance: Kanamycin, 50 μg/mL
  Growth temperature: 37°C
  Growth strain: DH5alpha
  Copy number: High Copy
Gene/Insert
  Gene/Insert name: Ub-G76V-eGFP-V5HIS_15aa (alt names: Ubiquitin; UBB; Ub-g76v-eGFP)
  Species: H. sapiens (human)
  Insert size (bp): 990
  Mutation: G76V mutation in Ubiquitin. Ub fused to N-terminus of EGFP. Extended C-terminal peptide sequence after EGFP containing first 15aa of a modified V5HIS tag
  GenBank ID: NM_018955
  Entrez Gene: UBB (a.k.a. HEL-S-50)
  Tag / fusion protein: eGFP (C terminal on insert)
  Cloning method: Restriction Enzyme; 5′ cloning site SacI (not destroyed); 3′ cloning site NotI (not destroyed)
  Sequencing primers: 5′ CMV-F
Terms and licenses: Academic/Nonprofit Terms; Industry Terms: Not Available to Industry
Depositor comments: Please note that this plasmid does not express a functional V5-His tag. This deletion construct was used to determine the minimum peptide length of a C-terminal tag to allow degradation of UbG76V in cells depleted of p97. The translated fusion protein ends with the following sequence: SCRPL ESRGP FEGKP* For more information, see the associated publication.
How to cite: UbG76V-eGFP-V5His_15aa was a gift from Nico Dantuma (Addgene plasmid # 23969 ; http://n2t.net/addgene:23969 ; RRID:Addgene_23969)
